Addgene plasmid #193271: CBE-T1.2
Purpose: Expression of CBE-T1.2 base editor in mammalian cells, CMV promoter
Depositing lab: Nicole Gaudelli. Depositing organization: Beam Therapeutics. Publication: Improved cytosine base editors generated from TadA variants. Lam DK, Feliciano PR, Arif A, Bohnuud T, Fernandez TP, Gehrke JM, Grayson P, Lee KD, Ortega MA, Sawyer C, Schwaegerle ND, Peraro L, Young L, Lee SJ, Ciaramella G, Gaudelli NM. Nat Biotechnol. 2023 Jan 9. doi: 10.1038/s41587-022-01611-9. PubMed 36624149.
Backbone
  Vector backbone: CMV/pBR322
  Vector type: Mammalian Expression
Growth in bacteria
  Bacterial resistance: Ampicillin, 100 μg/mL
  Growth temperature: 37°C
  Growth strain: DH5alpha
  Copy number: High Copy
Gene/Insert
  Gene/Insert name: CBE-T1.2
  Species: Other
  Mutation: D10A (Cas9), TadA mutations within
  Promoter: CMV
  Cloning method: Ligation Independent Cloning
Terms and licenses: Academic/Nonprofit Terms; Industry Terms: Not Available to Industry
How to cite: CBE-T1.2 was a gift from Nicole Gaudelli (Addgene plasmid # 193271 ; http://n2t.net/addgene:193271 ; RRID:Addgene_193271)
