[The description below was written by a language model from this plasmid's Addgene catalogue record and pLannotate feature annotations shown in this document.]
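Description:
CBE-T1.2 is an 8.7 kb mammalian expression plasmid on a CMV/pBR322-type backbone that encodes a cytosine base editor built from an engineered TadA deaminase rather than from a natural cytidine deaminase. It is propagated in E. coli as a high-copy plasmid through a ColE1/pUC-type origin and is selected with ampicillin via the β-lactamase gene and its own promoter. Residual lac promoter/operator, lacI, MCS, SV40 promoter and bom fragments in the backbone appear to be cloning remnants with no stated role.

The payload is a single fusion open reading frame driven by the human CMV immediate-early enhancer and promoter and terminated by the bovine growth hormone polyadenylation signal. A T7 promoter sits just upstream of the coding sequence and could support in vitro transcription. The fusion begins with an E. coli TadA-derived domain, which the record says carries mutations (not itemised). A short segment follows that matches adenine base editor constructs and is probably a linker. Next comes Streptococcus pyogenes Cas9 carrying D10A; the annotation tool labels the N-terminal portion as dCas9, but D10A is the only Cas9 mutation recorded, which is consistent with a nickase. A uracil glycosylase inhibitor (UGI) from phage PBS2 is annotated near the C-terminus, where it blocks excision of the uracil produced by cytosine deamination and so favours C-to-T outcomes. An unannotated stretch lies between Cas9 and this UGI, and its content is not identified.

No guide RNA cassette is annotated, so a guide would have to be supplied separately. The plasmid is intended for expressing the editor in mammalian cells for programmable cytosine base editing.
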