Features (pLannotate 1.2.2; 19 found; start..end, strand, type, name):
    103..482     +  enhancer       CMV enhancer: human cytomegalovirus immediate early enhancer
    483..686     +  promoter       CMV promoter: human cytomegalovirus (CMV) immediate early promoter
    728..746     +  promoter       T7 promoter: promoter for bacteriophage T7 RNA polymerase
    760..1257    +  CDS            tadA: TADA_ECOLI - Also known as yfhC. Experimental evidence at protein level: Swiss-Prot protein existence level 1. Catalyzes the deamination of adenosine to inosine at the wobble position 34 of tRNA(Arg2). Essential for cell viability. From Escherichia coli (strain K12).
   1258..1356    +  CDS            ABE(6.3) (fragment): adenine base editor comprising wild-type E. coli TadA fused to the evolved TadA*(6.3) mutant (Gaudelli et al., 2017)
   1357..2958    +  CDS            dCas9(N): N-terminal portion of catalytically inactive Streptococcus pyogenes dCas9 carrying the D10A mutation (Zetsche et al., 2015)
   2959..5453    +  CDS            Cas9(C) (fragment): C-terminal portion of Streptococcus pyogenes Cas9 (Zetsche et al., 2015)
   5767..6015    +  CDS            UGI: UNGI_BPPB2 - Experimental evidence at protein level: Swiss-Prot protein existence level 1. This protein binds specifically and reversibly to the host uracil-DNA glycosylase, preventing removal of uracil residues from PBS2 DNA by the host uracil-excision repair system. From Bacillus phage PBS2 (Bacteriophage PBS2).
   6157..6381    +  polyA_signal   bGH poly(A) signal: bovine growth hormone polyadenylation signal
   6385..6406    +  promoter       SV40 promoter (fragment): SV40 enhancer and early promoter
   6411..6427    +  misc_feature   MCS (fragment): pBluescript multiple cloning site
   6476..6492    -  protein_bind   lac operator: The lac repressor binds to the lac operator to inhibit transcription in E. coli. This inhibition can be relieved by adding lactose or isopropyl-β-D-thiogalactopyranoside (IPTG). lac repressor encoded by lacI
   6500..6530    -  promoter       lac promoter: promoter for the E. coli lac operon
   6545..6566    -  protein_bind   CAP binding site: CAP binding activates transcription in the presence of cAMP. E. coli catabolite activator protein
   6579..6671    -  CDS            lacI (fragment): lac repressor; lacI; The lac repressor binds to the lac operator to inhibit transcription in E. coli. This inhibition can be relieved by adding lactose or isopropyl-β-D-thiogalactopyranoside (IPTG).
   6854..7442    -  rep_origin     ori: high-copy-number ColE1/pMB1/pBR322/pUC origin of replication
   7613..8473    -  CDS            AmpR: β-lactamase; bla; confers resistance to ampicillin, carbenicillin, and related antibiotics
   8474..8578    -  promoter       AmpR promoter: bla
   8649..8693    -  misc_feature   bom (fragment): basis of mobility region from pBR322
>Addgene plasmid #193271 | CBE-T1.2 | addgene full sequence | sequence record 379862 | Addgene NGS Result
AAGCTACAACAAGGCAAGGCTTGACCGACAATTGCATGAAGAATCTGCTTAGGGTTAGGCGTTTTGCGCT
GCTTCGCGATGTACGGGCCAGATATACGCGTTGACATTGATTATTGACTAGTTATTAATAGTAATCAATT
ACGGGGTCATTAGTTCATAGCCCATATATGGAGTTCCGCGTTACATAACTTACGGTAAATGGCCCGCCTG
GCTGACCGCCCAACGACCCCCGCCCATTGACGTCAATAATGACGTATGTTCCCATAGTAACGCCAATAGG
GACTTTCCATTGACGTCAATGGGTGGAGTATTTACGGTAAACTGCCCACTTGGCAGTACATCAAGTGTAT
CATATGCCAAGTACGCCCCCTATTGACGTCAATGACGGTAAATGGCCCGCCTGGCATTATGCCCAGTACA
TGACCTTATGGGACTTTCCTACTTGGCAGTACATCTACGTATTAGTCATCGCTATTACCATGGTGATGCG
GTTTTGGCAGTACATCAATGGGCGTGGATAGCGGTTTGACTCACGGGGATTTCCAAGTCTCCACCCCATT
GACGTCAATGGGAGTTTGTTTTGGCACCAAAATCAACGGGACTTTCCAAAATGTCGTAACAACTCCGCCC
CATTGACGCAAATGGGCGGTAGGCGTGTACGGTGGGAGGTCTATATAAGCAGAGCTGGTTTAGTGAACCG
TCAGATCCGCTAGAGATCCGCGGCCGCTAATACGACTCACTATAGGGAGAGCCGCCACCATGAGCGAGGT
GGAATACAGCCACGAGTATTGGATGAGACACGCTCTGACACTGGCCAAGCGCGCTAGAGATGAAAGACAC
GTCCCCGTGGGAGCCGTGCTGGTTCTCAACAACAGAGTGATCGGAGAAGGCTGGAACCGGGCCAAGGGCC
TGCATGATCCTACCGCCCACGCCGAGATCATGGCCCTGAGACAGGGCGGCCTGGTGATGCAGAACTACCG
GCTGTACGGCGCCACCCTGTACACCACCTTTGAGCCATGTGTGATGTGCGCCGGCGCTATGATCCACAGC
AGAATCGGCAGGGTGGTGTTCGGCGTGTGCAATGCCAAAACCCACGCCGCCATGTCTCTGATGGACGTGC
TGCACCACCCTGGCATGAACCACCGGGTGGAAATTACAGAGGGAATCCTGGCCGACGAGTGCGAGGCCCT
GCTGTGCAGATTCTTCAGAATGCCTAGACGGGTGTTCAATGCTCAGAAGAAGGCCCAAAGCTCCACAGAC
TCTGGTGGTTCTTCTGGTGGTTCTAGCGGCAGCGAGACTCCCGGGACCTCAGAGTCCGCCACACCCGAAA
GTTCTGGTGGTTCTTCTGGTGGTTCTGACAAGAAGTACAGCATCGGCCTGGCCATCGGCACCAACTCTGT
GGGCTGGGCCGTGATCACCGACGAGTACAAGGTGCCCAGCAAGAAATTCAAGGTGCTGGGCAACACCGAC
CGGCACAGCATCAAGAAGAACCTGATCGGAGCCCTGCTGTTCGACAGCGGCGAAACAGCCGAGGCCACCC
GGCTGAAGAGAACCGCCAGAAGAAGATACACCAGACGGAAGAACCGGATCTGCTATCTGCAAGAGATCTT
CAGCAACGAGATGGCCAAGGTGGACGACAGCTTCTTCCACAGACTGGAAGAGTCCTTCCTGGTGGAAGAG
GATAAGAAGCACGAGCGGCACCCCATCTTCGGCAACATCGTGGACGAGGTGGCCTACCACGAGAAGTACC
CCACCATCTACCACCTGAGAAAGAAACTGGTGGACAGCACCGACAAGGCCGACCTGCGGCTGATCTATCT
GGCCCTGGCCCACATGATCAAGTTCCGGGGCCACTTCCTGATCGAGGGCGACCTGAACCCCGACAACAGC
GACGTGGACAAGCTGTTCATCCAGCTGGTGCAGACCTACAACCAGCTGTTCGAGGAAAACCCCATCAACG
CCAGCGGCGTGGACGCCAAGGCCATCCTGTCTGCCAGACTGAGCAAGAGCAGACGGCTGGAAAATCTGAT
CGCCCAGCTGCCCGGCGAGAAGAAGAATGGCCTGTTCGGAAACCTGATTGCCCTGAGCCTGGGCCTGACC
CCCAACTTCAAGAGCAACTTCGACCTGGCCGAGGATGCCAAACTGCAGCTGAGCAAGGACACCTACGACG
ACGACCTGGACAACCTGCTGGCCCAGATCGGCGACCAGTACGCCGACCTGTTTCTGGCCGCCAAGAACCT
GTCCGACGCCATCCTGCTGAGCGACATCCTGAGAGTGAACACCGAGATCACCAAGGCCCCCCTGAGCGCC
TCTATGATCAAGAGATACGACGAGCACCACCAGGACCTGACCCTGCTGAAAGCTCTCGTGCGGCAGCAGC
TGCCTGAGAAGTACAAAGAGATTTTCTTCGACCAGAGCAAGAACGGCTACGCCGGCTACATTGACGGCGG
AGCCAGCCAGGAAGAGTTCTACAAGTTCATCAAGCCCATCCTGGAAAAGATGGACGGCACCGAGGAACTG
CTCGTGAAGCTGAACAGAGAGGACCTGCTGCGGAAGCAGCGGACCTTCGACAACGGCAGCATCCCCCACC
AGATCCACCTGGGAGAGCTGCACGCCATTCTGCGGCGGCAGGAAGATTTTTACCCATTCCTGAAGGACAA
CCGGGAAAAGATCGAGAAGATCCTGACCTTCCGCATCCCCTACTACGTGGGCCCTCTGGCCAGGGGAAAC
AGCAGATTCGCCTGGATGACCAGAAAGAGCGAGGAAACCATCACCCCCTGGAACTTCGAGGAAGTGGTGG
ACAAGGGCGCTTCCGCCCAGAGCTTCATCGAGCGGATGACCAACTTCGATAAGAACCTGCCCAACGAGAA
GGTGCTGCCCAAGCACAGCCTGCTGTACGAGTACTTCACCGTGTATAACGAGCTGACCAAAGTGAAATAC
GTGACCGAGGGAATGAGAAAGCCCGCCTTCCTGAGCGGCGAGCAGAAAAAGGCCATCGTGGACCTGCTGT
TCAAGACCAACCGGAAAGTGACCGTGAAGCAGCTGAAAGAGGACTACTTCAAGAAAATCGAGTGCTTCGA
CTCCGTGGAAATCTCCGGCGTGGAAGATCGGTTCAACGCCTCCCTGGGCACATACCACGATCTGCTGAAA
ATTATCAAGGACAAGGACTTCCTGGACAATGAGGAAAACGAGGACATTCTGGAAGATATCGTGCTGACCC
TGACACTGTTTGAGGACAGAGAGATGATCGAGGAACGGCTGAAAACCTATGCCCACCTGTTCGACGACAA
AGTGATGAAGCAGCTGAAGCGGCGGAGATACACCGGCTGGGGCAGGCTGAGCCGGAAGCTGATCAACGGC
ATCCGGGACAAGCAGTCCGGCAAGACAATCCTGGATTTCCTGAAGTCCGACGGCTTCGCCAACAGAAACT
TCATGCAGCTGATCCACGACGACAGCCTGACCTTTAAAGAGGACATCCAGAAAGCCCAGGTGTCCGGCCA
GGGCGATAGCCTGCACGAGCACATTGCCAATCTGGCCGGCAGCCCCGCCATTAAGAAGGGCATCCTGCAG
ACAGTGAAGGTGGTGGACGAGCTCGTGAAAGTGATGGGCCGGCACAAGCCCGAGAACATCGTGATCGAAA
TGGCCAGAGAGAACCAGACCACCCAGAAGGGACAGAAGAACAGCCGCGAGAGAATGAAGCGGATCGAAGA
GGGCATCAAAGAGCTGGGCAGCCAGATCCTGAAAGAACACCCCGTGGAAAACACCCAGCTGCAGAACGAG
AAGCTGTACCTGTACTACCTGCAGAATGGGCGGGATATGTACGTGGACCAGGAACTGGACATCAACCGGC
TGTCCGACTACGATGTGGACCATATCGTGCCTCAGAGCTTTCTGAAGGACGACTCCATCGACAACAAGGT
GCTGACCAGAAGCGACAAGAACCGGGGCAAGAGCGACAACGTGCCCTCCGAAGAGGTCGTGAAGAAGATG
AAGAACTACTGGCGGCAGCTGCTGAACGCCAAGCTGATTACCCAGAGAAAGTTCGACAATCTGACCAAGG
CCGAGAGAGGCGGCCTGAGCGAACTGGATAAGGCCGGCTTCATCAAGAGACAGCTGGTGGAAACCCGGCA
GATCACAAAGCACGTGGCACAGATCCTGGACTCCCGGATGAACACTAAGTACGACGAGAATGACAAGCTG
ATCCGGGAAGTGAAAGTGATCACCCTGAAGTCCAAGCTGGTGTCCGATTTCCGGAAGGATTTCCAGTTTT
ACAAAGTGCGCGAGATCAACAACTACCACCACGCCCACGACGCCTACCTGAACGCCGTCGTGGGAACCGC
CCTGATCAAAAAGTACCCTAAGCTGGAAAGCGAGTTCGTGTACGGCGACTACAAGGTGTACGACGTGCGG
AAGATGATCGCCAAGAGCGAGCAGGAAATCGGCAAGGCTACCGCCAAGTACTTCTTCTACAGCAACATCA
TGAACTTTTTCAAGACCGAGATTACCCTGGCCAACGGCGAGATCCGGAAGCGGCCTCTGATCGAGACAAA
CGGCGAAACCGGGGAGATCGTGTGGGATAAGGGCCGGGATTTTGCCACCGTGCGGAAAGTGCTGAGCATG
CCCCAAGTGAATATCGTGAAAAAGACCGAGGTGCAGACAGGCGGCTTCAGCAAAGAGTCTATCCTGCCCA
AGAGGAACAGCGATAAGCTGATCGCCAGAAAGAAGGACTGGGACCCTAAGAAGTACGGCGGCTTCGACAG
CCCCACCGTGGCCTATTCTGTGCTGGTGGTGGCCAAAGTGGAAAAGGGCAAGTCCAAGAAACTGAAGAGT
GTGAAAGAGCTGCTGGGGATCACCATCATGGAAAGAAGCAGCTTCGAGAAGAATCCCATCGACTTTCTGG
AAGCCAAGGGCTACAAAGAAGTGAAAAAGGACCTGATCATCAAGCTGCCTAAGTACTCCCTGTTCGAGCT
GGAAAACGGCCGGAAGAGAATGCTGGCCTCTGCCGGCGAACTGCAGAAGGGAAACGAACTGGCCCTGCCC
TCCAAATATGTGAACTTCCTGTACCTGGCCAGCCACTATGAGAAGCTGAAGGGCTCCCCCGAGGATAATG
AGCAGAAACAGCTGTTTGTGGAACAGCACAAGCACTACCTGGACGAGATCATCGAGCAGATCAGCGAGTT
CTCCAAGAGAGTGATCCTGGCCGACGCTAATCTGGACAAAGTGCTGTCCGCCTACAACAAGCACCGGGAT
AAGCCCATCAGAGAGCAGGCCGAGAATATCATCCACCTGTTTACCCTGACCAATCTGGGAGCCCCTGCCG
CCTTCAAGTACTTTGACACCACCATCGACCGGAAGAGGTACACCAGCACCAAAGAGGTGCTGGACGCCAC
CCTGATCCACCAGAGCATCACCGGCCTGTACGAGACACGGATCGACCTGTCTCAGCTGGGAGGTGACTCT
GGTGGAAGCGGAGGATCTGGCGGCAGCACCAATCTGAGCGACATCATCGAGAAAGAGACAGGCAAGCAGC
TGGTCATCCAAGAGTCCATCCTGATGCTGCCTGAAGAGGTGGAAGAAGTGATCGGCAACAAGCCCGAGTC
CGACATCCTGGTGCACACCGCCTACGATGAGAGCACCGACGAGAACGTGATGCTGCTGACCTCTGACGCC
CCTGAGTACAAGCCTTGGGCTCTCGTGATCCAGGACAGCAACGGCGAGAACAAGATCAAGATGCTGAGCG
GCGGCTCTGGTGGCTCTGGCGGATCTACAAACCTGTCCGATATTATTGAGAAAGAAACCGGGAAACAGCT
CGTGATTCAAGAGTCTATTCTCATGCTCCCGGAAGAAGTCGAGGAAGTCATTGGAAACAAGCCTGAGAGC
GATATTCTGGTCCATACAGCCTACGACGAGTCTACCGATGAGAATGTCATGCTCCTCACCAGCGACGCTC
CCGAGTATAAGCCATGGGCACTTGTCATTCAGGACTCCAATGGGGAAAACAAAATCAAAATGCTCCCAAA
GAAAAAACGCAAGGTGGAGGGAGCTGATAAGCGCACCGCCGATGGTTCCGAGTTCGAAAGCCCCAAGAAG
AAGAGGAAAGTCTAACCGGTCATCATCACCATCACCATTGAGTTTAAACCCGCTGATCAGCCTCGACTGT
GCCTTCTAGTTGCCAGCCATCTGTTGTTTGCCCCTCCCCCGTGCCTTCCTTGACCCTGGAAGGTGCCACT
CCCACTGTCCTTTCCTAATAAAATGAGGAAATTGCATCGCATTGTCTGAGTAGGTGTCATTCTATTCTGG
GGGGTGGGGTGGGGCAGGACAGCAAGGGGGAGGATTGGGAAGACAATAGCAGGCATGCTGGGGATGCGGT
GGGCTCTATGGCTTCTGAGGCGGAAAGAACCAGCTGGGGCTCGATACCGTCGACCTCTAGCTAGAGCTTG
GCGTAATCATGGTCATAGCTGTTTCCTGTGTGAAATTGTTATCCGCTCACAATTCCACACAACATACGAG
CCGGAAGCATAAAGTGTAAAGCCTAGGGTGCCTAATGAGTGAGCTAACTCACATTAATTGCGTTGCGCTC
ACTGCCCGCTTTCCAGTCGGGAAACCTGTCGTGCCAGCTGCATTAATGAATCGGCCAACGCGCGGGGAGA
GGCGGTTTGCGTATTGGGCGCTCTTCCGCTTCCTCGCTCACTGACTCGCTGCGCTCGGTCGTTCGGCTGC
GGCGAGCGGTATCAGCTCACTCAAAGGCGGTAATACGGTTATCCACAGAATCAGGGGATAACGCAGGAAA
GAACATGTGAGCAAAAGGCCAGCAAAAGGCCAGGAACCGTAAAAAGGCCGCGTTGCTGGCGTTTTTCCAT
AGGCTCCGCCCCCCTGACGAGCATCACAAAAATCGACGCTCAAGTCAGAGGTGGCGAAACCCGACAGGAC
TATAAAGATACCAGGCGTTTCCCCCTGGAAGCTCCCTCGTGCGCTCTCCTGTTCCGACCCTGCCGCTTAC
CGGATACCTGTCCGCCTTTCTCCCTTCGGGAAGCGTGGCGCTTTCTCATAGCTCACGCTGTAGGTATCTC
AGTTCGGTGTAGGTCGTTCGCTCCAAGCTGGGCTGTGTGCACGAACCCCCCGTTCAGCCCGACCGCTGCG
CCTTATCCGGTAACTATCGTCTTGAGTCCAACCCGGTAAGACACGACTTATCGCCACTGGCAGCAGCCAC
TGGTAACAGGATTAGCAGAGCGAGGTATGTAGGCGGTGCTACAGAGTTCTTGAAGTGGTGGCCTAACTAC
GGCTACACTAGAAGAACAGTATTTGGTATCTGCGCTCTGCTGAAGCCAGTTACCTTCGGAAAAAGAGTTG
GTAGCTCTTGATCCGGCAAACAAACCACCGCTGGTAGCGGTGGTTTTTTTGTTTGCAAGCAGCAGATTAC
GCGCAGAAAAAAAGGATCTCAAGAAGATCCTTTGATCTTTTCTACGGGGTCTGACGCTCAGTGGAACGAA
AACTCACGTTAAGGGATTTTGGTCATGAGATTATCAAAAAGGATCTTCACCTAGATCCTTTTAAATTAAA
AATGAAGTTTTAAATCAATCTAAAGTATATATGAGTAAACTTGGTCTGACAGTTACCAATGCTTAATCAG
TGAGGCACCTATCTCAGCGATCTGTCTATTTCGTTCATCCATAGTTGCCTGACTCCCCGTCGTGTAGATA
ACTACGATACGGGAGGGCTTACCATCTGGCCCCAGTGCTGCAATGATACCGCGAGACCCACGCTCACCGG
CTCCAGATTTATCAGCAATAAACCAGCCAGCCGGAAGGGCCGAGCGCAGAAGTGGTCCTGCAACTTTATC
CGCCTCCATCCAGTCTATTAATTGTTGCCGGGAAGCTAGAGTAAGTAGTTCGCCAGTTAATAGTTTGCGC
AACGTTGTTGCCATTGCTACAGGCATCGTGGTGTCACGCTCGTCGTTTGGTATGGCTTCATTCAGCTCCG
GTTCCCAACGATCAAGGCGAGTTACATGATCCCCCATGTTGTGCAAAAAAGCGGTTAGCTCCTTCGGTCC
TCCGATCGTTGTCAGAAGTAAGTTGGCCGCAGTGTTATCACTCATGGTTATGGCAGCACTGCATAATTCT
CTTACTGTCATGCCATCCGTAAGATGCTTTTCTGTGACTGGTGAGTACTCAACCAAGTCATTCTGAGAAT
AGTGTATGCGGCGACCGAGTTGCTCTTGCCCGGCGTCAATACGGGATAATACCGCGCCACATAGCAGAAC
TTTAAAAGTGCTCATCATTGGAAAACGTTCTTCGGGGCGAAAACTCTCAAGGATCTTACCGCTGTTGAGA
TCCAGTTCGATGTAACCCACTCGTGCACCCAACTGATCTTCAGCATCTTTTACTTTCACCAGCGTTTCTG
GGTGAGCAAAAACAGGAAGGCAAAATGCCGCAAAAAAGGGAATAAGGGCGACACGGAAATGTTGAATACT
CATACTCTTCCTTTTTCAATATTATTGAAGCATTTATCAGGGTTATTGTCTCATGAGCGGATACATATTT
GAATGTATTTAGAAAAATAAACAAATAGGGGTTCCGCGCACATTTCCCCGAAAAGTGCCACCTGACGTCG
ACGGATCGGGAGATCGATCTCCCGATCCCCTAGGGTCGACTCTCAGTACAATCTGCTCTGATGCCGCATA
GTTAAGCCAGTATCTGCTCCCTGCTTGTGTGTTGGAGGTCGCTGAGTAGTGCGCGAGCAAAATTT
